>Addgene plasmid #43572 | III-CGAC | depositor partial sequence | sequence record 58837 | III-CGAC sequence 426 bps
CGTCTCGGCTCACCCCAGAGCAGGTCGTGGCGATCGCAAGCCACGACGGAGGAAAGCAAGCCTTGGAAAC
AGTACAGAGGCTGTTGCCTGTGCTGTGCCAAGCGCACGGACTCACCCCAGAGCAGGTCGTGGCAATCGCG
AGCAATAACGGCGGAAAACAGGCTTTGGAAACGGTGCAGAGGCTCCTTCCAGTGCTGTGCCAAGCGCACG
GCCTCACCCCAGAGCAGGTCGTGGCAATCGCCTCCAACATTGGCGGGAAACAGGCACTCGAGACTGTCCA
GCGCCTGCTTCCCGTGCTGTGCCAAGCGCACGGATTAACCCCAGAGCAGGTCGTGGCGATCGCAAGCCAC
GACGGAGGAAAGCAAGCCTTGGAAACAGTACAGAGGCTGTTGCCTGTGCTGTGCCAAGCGCACGGACTCA
GAGACG
