>Addgene plasmid #43572 | III-CGAC | addgene partial sequence | sequence record 61611 | M13-F20 5'-TGTAAAACGACGGCCAGT-3'
CGATTGGGCCCTCTGATGCATGCTCGAGCGGCCGCCAGTGTGATGGATATCTGCAGAATTCGCCCTTGCC
GTCCTAGCGCGTCTCGGCTCACCCCAGAGCAGGTCGTGGCGATCGCAAGCCACGACGGAGGAAAGCAAGC
CTTGGAAACAGTACAGAGGCTGTTGCCTGTGCTGTGCCAAGCGCACGGACTCACCCCAGAGCAGGTCGTG
GCAATCGCGAGCAATAACGGCGGAAAACAGGCTTTGGAAACGGTGCAGAGGCTCCTTCCAGTGCTGTGCC
AAGCGCACGGCCTCACCCCAGAGCAGGTCGTGGCAATCGCCTCCAACATTGGCGGGAAACAGGCACTCGA
GACTGTCCAGCGCCTGCTTCCCGTGCTGTGCCAAGCGCACGGATTAACCCCAGAGCAGGTCGTGGCGATC
GCAAGCCACGACGGAGGAAAGCAAGCCTTGGAAACAGTACAGAGGCTGTTGCCTGTGCTGTGCCAAGCGC
ACGGACTCAGAGACGTGGGCACGAAGGGCGAATTCCAGCACACTGGCGGCCGTTACTAGTGGATCCGAGC
TCGGTACCAAGCTTGATGCATAGCTTGAGTATTCTATAGTGTCACCTAAATAGCTTGGCGTAATCATGGT
CATAGCTGTTTCCTGTGTGAAATTGTTATCCGCTCACAATTCCACACAACATACGAGCCGGAAGCATAAA
GTGTAAAGCCTGGGGTGCCTAATGAGTGAGCTAACTCACATTAATTGCGTTGCGCTCACTGCCCGCTTTC
CAGTCGGGAAACCTGTCGTGCCAGCTGCATTAATGAATCGGCCAACGCGCGGGGAGAGGCGGTTTGCGTA
TTGGGCGCTCTTCCGCTTCCTCGCTCACTGA
