[The description below was written by a language model from this plasmid's Addgene catalogue record.]
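Description:
III-CGAC is a bacterial cloning plasmid built on the commercial pCRII-TOPO backbone (about 4.0 kb without insert), into which a 426 bp synthetic fragment was introduced by TOPO cloning. It is maintained at high copy number in E. coli and carries both ampicillin and kanamycin resistance, the dual selection characteristic of this backbone. The insert is flanked by the vector's standard priming sites, with T7 on the 5′ side and M13 reverse on the 3′ side listed for sequence verification. No feature table accompanies the record, so the origin of replication and other backbone elements are not itemised. The plasmid is classed purely as a cloning vector, and no promoter intended to express the insert is described.

The record does not spell out what the insert encodes beyond its name and synthetic origin. However, the plasmid was deposited with a publication describing a TALEN genome-editing system for generating human stem cell-based disease models. In that context, the name probably denotes a pre-assembled block of TAL effector repeats. "CGAC" would indicate the four DNA bases recognised, and "III" would indicate the position of the block within the final repeat array. The insert length is compatible with roughly four repeat units of typical size, but this reading is an inference and is not stated in the catalogue fields. On that reading, the plasmid would be one member of a library of modular building blocks, propagated in bacteria as a source of the fragment for assembling custom TALEN DNA-binding domains, and would not be a functional nuclease expression construct itself.
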