Addgene plasmid #43572: III-CGAC
Depositing lab: Chad Cowan & Kiran Musunuru. Depositing organization: Harvard University. Publication: A TALEN Genome-Editing System for Generating Human Stem Cell-Based Disease Models. Ding Q, Lee YK, Schaefer EA, Peters DT, Veres A, Kim K, Kuperwasser N, Motola DL, Meissner TB, Hendriks WT, Trevisan M, Gupta RM, Moisan A, Banks E, Friesen M, Schinzel RT, Xia F, Tang A, Xia Y, Figueroa E, Wann A, Ahfeldt T, Daheron L, Zhang F, Rubin LL, Peng LF, Chung RT, Musunuru K, Cowan CA. Cell Stem Cell. 2012 Dec 12. pii: S1934-5909(12)00645-5. doi: 10.1016/j.stem.2012.11.011. PubMed 23246482.
Backbone
  Vector backbone: pCRII-TOPO
  Backbone manufacturer: Invitrogen
  Backbone size w/o insert (bp): 3973
  Vector type: Bacterial Cloning
Growth in bacteria
  Bacterial resistance: Ampicillin and Kanamycin, 100 & 50 μg/mL
  Growth temperature: 37°C
  Growth strain: Top10
  Copy number: High Copy
Gene/Insert
  Gene/Insert name: III-CGAC
  Species: Synthetic
  Insert size (bp): 426
  Cloning method: TOPO Cloning
  Sequencing primers: 5′ T7; 3′ M13-rev
Terms and licenses: Academic/Nonprofit Terms; Industry Terms: Not Available to Industry
How to cite: III-CGAC was a gift from Chad Cowan & Kiran Musunuru (Addgene plasmid # 43572 ; http://n2t.net/addgene:43572 ; RRID:Addgene_43572)
